Addgene plasmid #103833: pmKate2-MS2coatProtein
Purpose: Live cell reader for MS2 loop RNA production
Depositing lab: Karsten Rippe. Depositing organization: Deutsches Krebsforschungszentrum (DKFZ). Publication: Real-time observation of light-controlled transcription in living cells. Rademacher A, Erdel F, Trojanowski J, Schumacher S, Rippe K. J Cell Sci. 2017 Dec 15;130(24):4213-4224. doi: 10.1242/jcs.205534. Epub 2017 Nov 9. PubMed 29122982.
Backbone
  Vector backbone: pEGFP-C1
  Backbone manufacturer: Clontech
  Backbone size w/o insert (bp): 3941
  Vector type: Mammalian Expression
  Selectable markers: Neomycin (select with G418)
Growth in bacteria
  Bacterial resistance: Kanamycin, 50 μg/mL
  Growth temperature: 37°C
  Growth strain: DH5alpha
  Copy number: High Copy
Gene/Insert
  Gene/Insert name: mKate2-MS2 coat protein
  Insert size (bp): 1108
  Mutation: MCP: nt 202-240 are missing (13 aa), C242G (A81G), A246C (silent, A82A), T291C (silent, A97A)
  Entrez Gene: cp (a.k.a. MS2g2)
  Promoter: CMV
  Cloning method: Restriction Enzyme; 5′ cloning site AgeI (not destroyed); 3′ cloning site BamHI (not destroyed)
  Sequencing primers: 5′ CMV-F
Terms and licenses: Academic/Nonprofit Terms; Industry Terms: Not Available to Industry
Depositor comments: EGFP was cut out from the backbone (AgeI/BamHI cuts); relevance of mutations unknown, but insert sequence is almost identical (except A88G, I30V) to another published MCP sequence (GenBank: JQ624676.1, Auslaender et al. 2012, Nature 487(7405): 123-127)
How to cite: pmKate2-MS2coatProtein was a gift from Karsten Rippe (Addgene plasmid # 103833 ; http://n2t.net/addgene:103833 ; RRID:Addgene_103833)
