[The description below was written by a language model from this plasmid's Addgene catalogue record and pLannotate feature annotations shown in this document.]
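Description:
pmKate2-MS2coatProtein is a mammalian expression plasmid built on the Clontech pEGFP-C1 backbone, from which EGFP was excised with AgeI and BamHI and replaced by a fusion of the red fluorescent protein mKate2 to the bacteriophage MS2 coat protein (MCP). The roughly 5.0 kb plasmid replicates at high copy in E. coli from a ColE1/pUC-type origin and also carries an f1 origin. A single Tn5 aminoglycoside phosphotransferase gene (NeoR/KanR) serves both hosts: a bacterial bla-type promoter drives it for kanamycin selection, and the adjacent SV40 early promoter drives it for G418 selection in mammalian cells, with an HSV TK polyadenylation signal downstream. The short ble and bGH poly(A) fragments annotated nearby appear to be backbone remnants or partial matches rather than functional elements.

The expression cassette consists of the CMV immediate-early enhancer and promoter, the mKate2 coding sequence, a short linker derived from the multiple cloning site, the MCP coding sequence, and an SV40 poly(A) signal. A small fragment matching SV40 large T antigen is annotated between MCP and the poly(A) signal; the record does not state its role. The MCP portion differs from the wild-type sequence by a 13-amino-acid deletion, an A81G substitution and two silent changes. The depositor notes that the relevance of these changes is unknown, but that the insert is nearly identical to another published MCP sequence.

MCP binds the MS2 RNA hairpin, so the fusion accumulates on transcripts tagged with MS2 loops. This gives a red fluorescent live-cell readout of nascent RNA production, used in the associated work to follow light-controlled transcription in real time. The two sequence records, sequenced and depositor-supplied, show the same feature layout, offset by 11 nt.
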