Features (pLannotate 1.2.2; 15 found; start..end, strand, type, name):
     50..353     +  enhancer       CMV enhancer: human cytomegalovirus immediate early enhancer
    354..557     +  promoter       CMV promoter: human cytomegalovirus (CMV) immediate early promoter
    602..1297    +  CDS            mKate2: mKate2 is a basic (constitutively fluorescent) red fluorescent protein published in 2009, derived from Entacmaea quadricolor. It is reported to be a rapidly-maturing monomer with moderate acid sensitivity.
   1310..1330    +  misc_feature   MCS (fragment): multiple cloning site
   1331..1681    +  CDS            CAPSD_BPMS2 (fragment): Experimental evidence at protein level: Swiss-Prot protein existence level 1. Acts as a translational repressor of viral replicase synthesis late in infection. This latter function is the result of capsid protein interaction with an RNA hairpin which contains the replicase ribosome-binding site. From Escherichia phage MS2 (Bacteriophage MS2).
   1704..1788    +  CDS            large T antigen (fragment): large T antigen from SV40 (simian virus 40)
   1811..1932    +  polyA_signal   SV40 poly(A) signal: SV40 polyadenylation signal
   1966..2394    -  rep_origin     f1 ori (sequence partly withheld): f1 bacteriophage origin of replication; arrow indicates direction of (+) strand synthesis
   2421..2525    +  promoter       AmpR promoter: bla
   2527..2884    +  promoter       SV40 promoter: SV40 enhancer and early promoter
   2919..3713    +  CDS            NeoR/KanR: aminoglycoside phosphotransferase from Tn5; aph(3')-II (or nptII); confers resistance to neomycin, kanamycin, and G418 (Geneticin®)
   3734..3886    +  CDS            ble (fragment): BLE_KLEPN - Experimental evidence at protein level: Swiss-Prot protein existence level 1. Binding protein with a strong affinity to the bleomycin family of antibiotics. Binds to CL990; an antimitotic-antibiotic compound. From Klebsiella pneumoniae.
   3945..3992    +  polyA_signal   HSV TK poly(A) signal: herpes simplex virus thymidine kinase polyadenylation signal (Cole and Stacy, 1985)
   4083..4099    -  polyA_signal   bGH poly(A) signal (fragment): bovine growth hormone polyadenylation signal
   4321..4909    +  rep_origin     ori: high-copy-number ColE1/pMB1/pBR322/pUC origin of replication
>Addgene plasmid #103833 | pmKate2-MS2coatProtein | addgene full sequence | sequence record 199523 | Addgene NGS Result
AGTAATCAATTACGGGGTCATTAGTTCATAGCCCATATATGGAGTTCCGCGTTACATAACTTACGGTAAA
TGGCCCGCCTGGCTGACCGCCCAACGACCCCCGCCCATTGACGTCAATAATGACGTATGTTCCCATAGTA
ACGCCAATAGGGACTTTCCATTGACGTCAATGGGTGGAGTATTTACGGTAAACTGCCCACTTGGCAGTAC
ATCAAGTGTATCATATGCCAAGTACGCCCCCTATTGACGTCAATGACGGTAAATGGCCCGCCTGGCATTA
TGCCCAGTACATGACCTTATGGGACTTTCCTACTTGGCAGTACATCTACGTATTAGTCATCGCTATTACC
ATGGTGATGCGGTTTTGGCAGTACATCAATGGGCGTGGATAGCGGTTTGACTCACGGGGATTTCCAAGTC
TCCACCCCATTGACGTCAATGGGAGTTTGTTTTGGCACCAAAATCAACGGGACTTTCCAAAATGTCGTAA
CAACTCCGCCCCATTGACGCAAATGGGCGGTAGGCGTGTACGGTGGGAGGTCTATATAAGCAGAGCTGGT
TTAGTGAACCGTCAGATCCGCTAGCGCTACCGGTCGCCACCATGGTGAGCGAGCTGATTAAGGAGAACAT
GCACATGAAGCTGTACATGGAGGGCACCGTGAACAACCACCACTTCAAGTGCACATCCGAGGGCGAAGGC
AAGCCCTACGAGGGCACCCAGACCATGAGAATCAAGGCGGTCGAGGGCGGCCCTCTCCCCTTCGCCTTCG
ACATCCTGGCTACCAGCTTCATGTACGGCAGCAAAACCTTCATCAACCACACCCAGGGCATCCCCGACTT
CTTTAAGCAGTCCTTCCCCGAGGGCTTCACATGGGAGAGAGTCACCACATACGAAGACGGGGGCGTGCTG
ACCGCTACCCAGGACACCAGCCTCCAGGACGGCTGCCTCATCTACAACGTCAAGATCAGAGGGGTGAACT
TCCCATCCAACGGCCCTGTGATGCAGAAGAAAACACTCGGCTGGGAGGCCTCCACCGAGACCCTGTACCC
CGCTGACGGCGGCCTGGAAGGCAGAGCCGACATGGCCCTGAAGCTCGTGGGCGGGGGCCACCTGATCTGC
AACTTGAAGACCACATACAGATCCAAGAAACCCGCTAAGAACCTCAAGATGCCCGGCGTCTACTATGTGG
ACAGAAGACTGGAAAGAATCAAGGAGGCCGACAAAGAGACCTACGTCGAGCAGCACGAGGTGGCTGTGGC
CAGATACTGCGACCTCCCTAGCAAACTGGGGCACAGAGGTGGAGGAGGTTCCGGACTCAGATCTCGAGCT
ATGGCTTCTAACTTTACTCAGTTCGTTCTCGTCGACAATGGCGGAACTGGCGACGTGACTGTCGCCCCAA
GCAACTTCGCTAACGGGGTCGCTGAATGGATCAGCTCTAACTCGCGTTCACAGGCTTACAAAGTAACCTG
TAGCGTTCGTCAGAGCTCTGCGCAGAATCGCAAATACACCATCAAAGTCGAGGTGCCTAAAGGCGCCTGG
CGTTCGTACTTAAATATGGAACTAACCATTCCAATTTTCGCCACGAATTCCGACTGCGAGCTTATTGTTA
AGGCAATGCAAGGTCTCCTAAAAGATGGAAACCCGATTCCCTCAGCAATCGCAGCAAACTCCGGCATCTA
CGGATCCACCGGATCTAGATAACTGATCATAATCAGCCATACCACATTTGTAGAGGTTTTACTTGCTTTA
AAAAACCTCCCACACCTCCCCCTGAACCTGAAACATAAAATGAATGCAATTGTTGTTGTTAACTTGTTTA
TTGCAGCTTATAATGGTTACAAATAAAGCAATAGCATCACAAATTTCACAAATAAAGCATTTTTTTCACT
GCATTCTAGTTGTGGTTTGTCCAAACTCATCAATGTATCTTAACGCGTAAATTGTAAGCGTTAATATTTT
GTTAAAATTCGCGTTAAATTTTTGTTAAATCAGCTCATTTTTTAACCAATAGGCCGAAATCGGCAAAATC
CCTTATAAATCAAAAGAATAGACCGAGATAGGGT
[37 nt withheld, positions 2065-2101]
AAAGAACGTGGACTCCAACGTCAAAGG
[49 nt withheld, positions 2129-2177]
T
[91 nt withheld, positions 2179-2269]
G
[124 nt withheld, positions 2271-2394]
CAGGTGGCACTTTTCGGGGAAATGTGCGCGGAACCCCTATTTGTTTATTTTTCTAAATACATTCAAATAT
GTATCCGCTCATGAGACAATAACCCTGATAAATGCTTCAATAATATTGAAAAAGGAAGAGTCCTGAGGCG
GAAAGAACCAGCTGTGGAATGTGTGTCAGTTAGGGTGTGGAAAGTCCCCAGGCTCCCCAGCAGGCAGAAG
TATGCAAAGCATGCATCTCAATTAGTCAGCAACCAGGTGTGGAAAGTCCCCAGGCTCCCCAGCAGGCAGA
AGTATGCAAAGCATGCATCTCAATTAGTCAGCAACCATAGTCCCGCCCCTAACTCCGCCCATCCCGCCCC
TAACTCCGCCCAGTTCCGCCCATTCTCCGCCCCATGGCTGACTAATTTTTTTTATTTATGCAGAGGCCGA
GGCCGCCTCGGCCTCTGAGCTATTCCAGAAGTAGTGAGGAGGCTTTTTTGGAGGCCTAGGCTTTTGCAAA
GATCGATCAAGAGACAGGATGAGGATCGTTTCGCATGATTGAACAAGATGGATTGCACGCAGGTTCTCCG
GCCGCTTGGGTGGAGAGGCTATTCGGCTATGACTGGGCACAACAGACAATCGGCTGCTCTGATGCCGCCG
TGTTCCGGCTGTCAGCGCAGGGGCGCCCGGTTCTTTTTGTCAAGACCGACCTGTCCGGTGCCCTGAATGA
ACTGCAAGACGAGGCAGCGCGGCTATCGTGGCTGGCCACGACGGGCGTTCCTTGCGCAGCTGTGCTCGAC
GTTGTCACTGAAGCGGGAAGGGACTGGCTGCTATTGGGCGAAGTGCCGGGGCAGGATCTCCTGTCATCTC
ACCTTGCTCCTGCCGAGAAAGTATCCATCATGGCTGATGCAATGCGGCGGCTGCATACGCTTGATCCGGC
TACCTGCCCATTCGACCACCAAGCGAAACATCGCATCGAGCGAGCACGTACTCGGATGGAAGCCGGTCTT
GTCGATCAGGATGATCTGGACGAAGAGCATCAGGGGCTCGCGCCAGCCGAACTGTTCGCCAGGCTCAAGG
CGAGCATGCCCGACGGCGAGGATCTCGTCGTGACCCATGGCGATGCCTGCTTGCCGAATATCATGGTGGA
AAATGGCCGCTTTTCTGGATTCATCGACTGTGGCCGGCTGGGTGTGGCGGACCGCTATCAGGACATAGCG
TTGGCTACCCGTGATATTGCTGAAGAGCTTGGCGGCGAATGGGCTGACCGCTTCCTCGTGCTTTACGGTA
TCGCCGCTCCCGATTCGCAGCGCATCGCCTTCTATCGCCTTCTTGACGAGTTCTTCTGAGCGGGACTCTG
GGGTTCGAAATGACCGACCAAGCGACGCCCAACCTGCCATCACGAGATTTCGATTCCACCGCCGCCTTCT
ATGAAAGGTTGGGCTTCGGAATCGTTTTCCGGGACGCCGGCTGGATGATCCTCCAGCGCGGGGATCTCAT
GCTGGAGTTCTTCGCCCACCCTAGGGGGAGGCTAACTGAAACACGGAAGGAGACAATACCGGAAGGAACC
CGCGCTATGACGGCAATAAAAAGACAGAATAAAACGCACGGTGTTGGGTCGTTTGTTCATAAACGCGGGG
TTCGGTCCCAGGGCTGGCACTCTGTCGATACCCCACCGAGACCCCATTGGGGCCAATACGCCCGCGTTTC
TTCCTTTTCCCCACCCCACCCCCCAAGTTCGGGTGAAGGCCCAGGGCTCGCAGCCAACGTCGGGGCGGCA
GGCCCTGCCATAGCCTCAGGTTACTCATATATACTTTAGATTGATTTAAAACTTCATTTTTAATTTAAAA
GGATCTAGGTGAAGATCCTTTTTGATAATCTCATGACCAAAATCCCTTAACGTGAGTTTTCGTTCCACTG
AGCGTCAGACCCCGTAGAAAAGATCAAAGGATCTTCTTGAGATCCTTTTTTTCTGCGCGTAATCTGCTGC
TTGCAAACAAAAAAACCACCGCTACCAGCGGTGGTTTGTTTGCCGGATCAAGAGCTACCAACTCTTTTTC
CGAAGGTAACTGGCTTCAGCAGAGCGCAGATACCAAATACTGTTCTTCTAGTGTAGCCGTAGTTAGGCCA
CCACTTCAAGAACTCTGTAGCACCGCCTACATACCTCGCTCTGCTAATCCTGTTACCAGTGGCTGCTGCC
AGTGGCGATAAGTCGTGTCTTACCGGGTTGGACTCAAGACGATAGTTACCGGATAAGGCGCAGCGGTCGG
GCTGAACGGGGGGTTCGTGCACACAGCCCAGCTTGGAGCGAACGACCTACACCGAACTGAGATACCTACA
GCGTGAGCTATGAGAAAGCGCCACGCTTCCCGAAGGGAGAAAGGCGGACAGGTATCCGGTAAGCGGCAGG
GTCGGAACAGGAGAGCGCACGAGGGAGCTTCCAGGGGGAAACGCCTGGTATCTTTATAGTCCTGTCGGGT
TTCGCCACCTCTGACTTGAGCGTCGATTTTTGTGATGCTCGTCAGGGGGGCGGAGCCTATGGAAAAACGC
CAGCAACGCGGCCTTTTTACGGTTCCTGGCCTTTTGCTGGCCTTTTGCTCACATGTTCTTTCCTGCGTTA
TCCCCTGATTCTGTGGATAACCGTATTACCGCCATGCATTAGTTATTAAT
