Features (pLannotate 1.2.2; 15 found; start..end, strand, type, name):
     61..364     +  enhancer       CMV enhancer: human cytomegalovirus immediate early enhancer
    365..568     +  promoter       CMV promoter: human cytomegalovirus (CMV) immediate early promoter
    613..1308    +  CDS            mKate2: mKate2 is a basic (constitutively fluorescent) red fluorescent protein published in 2009, derived from Entacmaea quadricolor. It is reported to be a rapidly-maturing monomer with moderate acid sensitivity.
   1321..1341    +  misc_feature   MCS (fragment): multiple cloning site
   1342..1692    +  CDS            CAPSD_BPMS2 (fragment): Experimental evidence at protein level: Swiss-Prot protein existence level 1. Acts as a translational repressor of viral replicase synthesis late in infection. This latter function is the result of capsid protein interaction with an RNA hairpin which contains the replicase ribosome-binding site. From Escherichia phage MS2 (Bacteriophage MS2).
   1715..1799    +  CDS            large T antigen (fragment): large T antigen from SV40 (simian virus 40)
   1822..1943    +  polyA_signal   SV40 poly(A) signal: SV40 polyadenylation signal
   1977..2405    -  rep_origin     f1 ori (sequence partly withheld): f1 bacteriophage origin of replication; arrow indicates direction of (+) strand synthesis
   2432..2536    +  promoter       AmpR promoter: bla
   2538..2895    +  promoter       SV40 promoter: SV40 enhancer and early promoter
   2930..3724    +  CDS            NeoR/KanR: aminoglycoside phosphotransferase from Tn5; aph(3')-II (or nptII); confers resistance to neomycin, kanamycin, and G418 (Geneticin®)
   3745..3897    +  CDS            ble (fragment): BLE_KLEPN - Experimental evidence at protein level: Swiss-Prot protein existence level 1. Binding protein with a strong affinity to the bleomycin family of antibiotics. Binds to CL990; an antimitotic-antibiotic compound. From Klebsiella pneumoniae.
   3956..4003    +  polyA_signal   HSV TK poly(A) signal: herpes simplex virus thymidine kinase polyadenylation signal (Cole and Stacy, 1985)
   4094..4110    -  polyA_signal   bGH poly(A) signal (fragment): bovine growth hormone polyadenylation signal
   4332..4920    +  rep_origin     ori: high-copy-number ColE1/pMB1/pBR322/pUC origin of replication
>Addgene plasmid #103833 | pmKate2-MS2coatProtein | depositor full sequence | sequence record 201639 | Full sequence
TAGTTATTAATAGTAATCAATTACGGGGTCATTAGTTCATAGCCCATATATGGAGTTCCGCGTTACATAA
CTTACGGTAAATGGCCCGCCTGGCTGACCGCCCAACGACCCCCGCCCATTGACGTCAATAATGACGTATG
TTCCCATAGTAACGCCAATAGGGACTTTCCATTGACGTCAATGGGTGGAGTATTTACGGTAAACTGCCCA
CTTGGCAGTACATCAAGTGTATCATATGCCAAGTACGCCCCCTATTGACGTCAATGACGGTAAATGGCCC
GCCTGGCATTATGCCCAGTACATGACCTTATGGGACTTTCCTACTTGGCAGTACATCTACGTATTAGTCA
TCGCTATTACCATGGTGATGCGGTTTTGGCAGTACATCAATGGGCGTGGATAGCGGTTTGACTCACGGGG
ATTTCCAAGTCTCCACCCCATTGACGTCAATGGGAGTTTGTTTTGGCACCAAAATCAACGGGACTTTCCA
AAATGTCGTAACAACTCCGCCCCATTGACGCAAATGGGCGGTAGGCGTGTACGGTGGGAGGTCTATATAA
GCAGAGCTGGTTTAGTGAACCGTCAGATCCGCTAGCGCTACCGGTCGCCACCATGGTGAGCGAGCTGATT
AAGGAGAACATGCACATGAAGCTGTACATGGAGGGCACCGTGAACAACCACCACTTCAAGTGCACATCCG
AGGGCGAAGGCAAGCCCTACGAGGGCACCCAGACCATGAGAATCAAGGCGGTCGAGGGCGGCCCTCTCCC
CTTCGCCTTCGACATCCTGGCTACCAGCTTCATGTACGGCAGCAAAACCTTCATCAACCACACCCAGGGC
ATCCCCGACTTCTTTAAGCAGTCCTTCCCCGAGGGCTTCACATGGGAGAGAGTCACCACATACGAAGACG
GGGGCGTGCTGACCGCTACCCAGGACACCAGCCTCCAGGACGGCTGCCTCATCTACAACGTCAAGATCAG
AGGGGTGAACTTCCCATCCAACGGCCCTGTGATGCAGAAGAAAACACTCGGCTGGGAGGCCTCCACCGAG
ACCCTGTACCCCGCTGACGGCGGCCTGGAAGGCAGAGCCGACATGGCCCTGAAGCTCGTGGGCGGGGGCC
ACCTGATCTGCAACTTGAAGACCACATACAGATCCAAGAAACCCGCTAAGAACCTCAAGATGCCCGGCGT
CTACTATGTGGACAGAAGACTGGAAAGAATCAAGGAGGCCGACAAAGAGACCTACGTCGAGCAGCACGAG
GTGGCTGTGGCCAGATACTGCGACCTCCCTAGCAAACTGGGGCACAGAGGTGGAGGAGGTTCCGGACTCA
GATCTCGAGCTATGGCTTCTAACTTTACTCAGTTCGTTCTCGTCGACAATGGCGGAACTGGCGACGTGAC
TGTCGCCCCAAGCAACTTCGCTAACGGGGTCGCTGAATGGATCAGCTCTAACTCGCGTTCACAGGCTTAC
AAAGTAACCTGTAGCGTTCGTCAGAGCTCTGCGCAGAATCGCAAATACACCATCAAAGTCGAGGTGCCTA
AAGGCGCCTGGCGTTCGTACTTAAATATGGAACTAACCATTCCAATTTTCGCCACGAATTCCGACTGCGA
GCTTATTGTTAAGGCAATGCAAGGTCTCCTAAAAGATGGAAACCCGATTCCCTCAGCAATCGCAGCAAAC
TCCGGCATCTACGGATCCACCGGATCTAGATAACTGATCATAATCAGCCATACCACATTTGTAGAGGTTT
TACTTGCTTTAAAAAACCTCCCACACCTCCCCCTGAACCTGAAACATAAAATGAATGCAATTGTTGTTGT
TAACTTGTTTATTGCAGCTTATAATGGTTACAAATAAAGCAATAGCATCACAAATTTCACAAATAAAGCA
TTTTTTTCACTGCATTCTAGTTGTGGTTTGTCCAAACTCATCAATGTATCTTAACGCGTAAATTGTAAGC
GTTAATATTTTGTTAAAATTCGCGTTAAATTTTTGTTAAATCAGCTCATTTTTTAACCAATAGGCCGAAA
TCGGCAAAATCCCTTATAAATCAAAAGAATAGACCGAGATAGGGT
[37 nt withheld, positions 2076-2112]
AAAGAACGTGGACTCCAACGTCAAAGG
[49 nt withheld, positions 2140-2188]
T
[91 nt withheld, positions 2190-2280]
G
[124 nt withheld, positions 2282-2405]
CAGGTGGCACTTTTCGGGGAAATGTGCGCGGAACCCCTATTTGTTTATTTTTCTAAATACATTCAAATAT
GTATCCGCTCATGAGACAATAACCCTGATAAATGCTTCAATAATATTGAAAAAGGAAGAGTCCTGAGGCG
GAAAGAACCAGCTGTGGAATGTGTGTCAGTTAGGGTGTGGAAAGTCCCCAGGCTCCCCAGCAGGCAGAAG
TATGCAAAGCATGCATCTCAATTAGTCAGCAACCAGGTGTGGAAAGTCCCCAGGCTCCCCAGCAGGCAGA
AGTATGCAAAGCATGCATCTCAATTAGTCAGCAACCATAGTCCCGCCCCTAACTCCGCCCATCCCGCCCC
TAACTCCGCCCAGTTCCGCCCATTCTCCGCCCCATGGCTGACTAATTTTTTTTATTTATGCAGAGGCCGA
GGCCGCCTCGGCCTCTGAGCTATTCCAGAAGTAGTGAGGAGGCTTTTTTGGAGGCCTAGGCTTTTGCAAA
GATCGATCAAGAGACAGGATGAGGATCGTTTCGCATGATTGAACAAGATGGATTGCACGCAGGTTCTCCG
GCCGCTTGGGTGGAGAGGCTATTCGGCTATGACTGGGCACAACAGACAATCGGCTGCTCTGATGCCGCCG
TGTTCCGGCTGTCAGCGCAGGGGCGCCCGGTTCTTTTTGTCAAGACCGACCTGTCCGGTGCCCTGAATGA
ACTGCAAGACGAGGCAGCGCGGCTATCGTGGCTGGCCACGACGGGCGTTCCTTGCGCAGCTGTGCTCGAC
GTTGTCACTGAAGCGGGAAGGGACTGGCTGCTATTGGGCGAAGTGCCGGGGCAGGATCTCCTGTCATCTC
ACCTTGCTCCTGCCGAGAAAGTATCCATCATGGCTGATGCAATGCGGCGGCTGCATACGCTTGATCCGGC
TACCTGCCCATTCGACCACCAAGCGAAACATCGCATCGAGCGAGCACGTACTCGGATGGAAGCCGGTCTT
GTCGATCAGGATGATCTGGACGAAGAGCATCAGGGGCTCGCGCCAGCCGAACTGTTCGCCAGGCTCAAGG
CGAGCATGCCCGACGGCGAGGATCTCGTCGTGACCCATGGCGATGCCTGCTTGCCGAATATCATGGTGGA
AAATGGCCGCTTTTCTGGATTCATCGACTGTGGCCGGCTGGGTGTGGCGGACCGCTATCAGGACATAGCG
TTGGCTACCCGTGATATTGCTGAAGAGCTTGGCGGCGAATGGGCTGACCGCTTCCTCGTGCTTTACGGTA
TCGCCGCTCCCGATTCGCAGCGCATCGCCTTCTATCGCCTTCTTGACGAGTTCTTCTGAGCGGGACTCTG
GGGTTCGAAATGACCGACCAAGCGACGCCCAACCTGCCATCACGAGATTTCGATTCCACCGCCGCCTTCT
ATGAAAGGTTGGGCTTCGGAATCGTTTTCCGGGACGCCGGCTGGATGATCCTCCAGCGCGGGGATCTCAT
GCTGGAGTTCTTCGCCCACCCTAGGGGGAGGCTAACTGAAACACGGAAGGAGACAATACCGGAAGGAACC
CGCGCTATGACGGCAATAAAAAGACAGAATAAAACGCACGGTGTTGGGTCGTTTGTTCATAAACGCGGGG
TTCGGTCCCAGGGCTGGCACTCTGTCGATACCCCACCGAGACCCCATTGGGGCCAATACGCCCGCGTTTC
TTCCTTTTCCCCACCCCACCCCCCAAGTTCGGGTGAAGGCCCAGGGCTCGCAGCCAACGTCGGGGCGGCA
GGCCCTGCCATAGCCTCAGGTTACTCATATATACTTTAGATTGATTTAAAACTTCATTTTTAATTTAAAA
GGATCTAGGTGAAGATCCTTTTTGATAATCTCATGACCAAAATCCCTTAACGTGAGTTTTCGTTCCACTG
AGCGTCAGACCCCGTAGAAAAGATCAAAGGATCTTCTTGAGATCCTTTTTTTCTGCGCGTAATCTGCTGC
TTGCAAACAAAAAAACCACCGCTACCAGCGGTGGTTTGTTTGCCGGATCAAGAGCTACCAACTCTTTTTC
CGAAGGTAACTGGCTTCAGCAGAGCGCAGATACCAAATACTGTCCTTCTAGTGTAGCCGTAGTTAGGCCA
CCACTTCAAGAACTCTGTAGCACCGCCTACATACCTCGCTCTGCTAATCCTGTTACCAGTGGCTGCTGCC
AGTGGCGATAAGTCGTGTCTTACCGGGTTGGACTCAAGACGATAGTTACCGGATAAGGCGCAGCGGTCGG
GCTGAACGGGGGGTTCGTGCACACAGCCCAGCTTGGAGCGAACGACCTACACCGAACTGAGATACCTACA
GCGTGAGCTATGAGAAAGCGCCACGCTTCCCGAAGGGAGAAAGGCGGACAGGTATCCGGTAAGCGGCAGG
GTCGGAACAGGAGAGCGCACGAGGGAGCTTCCAGGGGGAAACGCCTGGTATCTTTATAGTCCTGTCGGGT
TTCGCCACCTCTGACTTGAGCGTCGATTTTTGTGATGCTCGTCAGGGGGGCGGAGCCTATGGAAAAACGC
CAGCAACGCGGCCTTTTTACGGTTCCTGGCCTTTTGCTGGCCTTTTGCTCACATGTTCTTTCCTGCGTTA
TCCCCTGATTCTGTGGATAACCGTATTACCGCCATGCAT
