>Addgene plasmid #103833 | pmKate2-MS2coatProtein | depositor partial sequence | sequence record 196758 | mKate2
ATGGTGAGCGAGCTGATTAAGGAGAACATGCACATGAAGCTGTACATGGAGGGCACCGTGAACAACCACC
ACTTCAAGTGCACATCCGAGGGCGAAGGCAAGCCCTACGAGGGCACCCAGACCATGAGAATCAAGGCGGT
CGAGGGCGGCCCTCTCCCCTTCGCCTTCGACATCCTGGCTACCAGCTTCATGTACGGCAGCAAAACCTTC
ATCAACCACACCCAGGGCATCCCCGACTTCTTTAAGCAGTCCTTCCCCGAGGGCTTCACATGGGAGAGAG
TCACCACATACGAAGACGGGGGCGTGCTGACCGCTACCCAGGACACCAGCCTCCAGGACGGCTGCCTCAT
CTACAACGTCAAGATCAGAGGGGTGAACTTCCCATCCAACGGCCCTGTGATGCAGAAGAAAACACTCGGC
TGGGAGGCCTCCACCGAGACCCTGTACCCCGCTGACGGCGGCCTGGAAGGCAGAGCCGACATGGCCCTGA
AGCTCGTGGGCGGGGGCCACCTGATCTGCAACTTGAAGACCACATACAGATCCAAGAAACCCGCTAAGAA
CCTCAAGATGCCCGGCGTCTACTATGTGGACAGAAGACTGGAAAGAATCAAGGAGGCCGACAAAGAGACC
TACGTCGAGCAGCACGAGGTGGCTGTGGCCAGATACTGCGACCTCCCTAGCAAACTGGGGCACAGA
