>Addgene plasmid #103833 | pmKate2-MS2coatProtein | depositor partial sequence | sequence record 196759 | MS2 coat protein
ATGGCTTCTAACTTTACTCAGTTCGTTCTCGTCGACAATGGCGGAACTGGCGACGTGACTGTCGCCCCAA
GCAACTTCGCTAACGGGGTCGCTGAATGGATCAGCTCTAACTCGCGTTCACAGGCTTACAAAGTAACCTG
TAGCGTTCGTCAGAGCTCTGCGCAGAATCGCAAATACACCATCAAAGTCGAGGTGCCTAAAGGCGCCTGG
CGTTCGTACTTAAATATGGAACTAACCATTCCAATTTTCGCCACGAATTCCGACTGCGAGCTTATTGTTA
AGGCAATGCAAGGTCTCCTAAAAGATGGAAACCCGATTCCCTCAGCAATCGCAGCAAACTCCGGCATCTA
C
